Addgene plasmid #241208: SA-linker-P2A-mNeongreen-ORF1
Purpose: Middle entry vector for mini-Golden subcloning platform; mNeongreen
Depositing lab: Junsu Kang. Depositing organization: University of Wisconsin, Madison. Publication: Advancing knock-in approaches for robust genome editing in zebrafish. Rodriguez-Parks A, Beezley EG, Manna S, Silaban I, Almutawa SI, Cao S, Ahmed H, Guyer M, Baker S, Richards MP, Kang J. Biol Open. 2026 Feb 2:bio.062472. doi: 10.1242/bio.062472. PubMed 41630603.
Backbone
  Vector backbone: pU6a:sgRNA#60
  Vector type: Mini-Golden
Growth in bacteria
  Bacterial resistance: Spectinomycin, 50 μg/mL
  Growth temperature: 37°C
  Growth strain: DH5alpha
  Copy number: Unknown
Gene/Insert
  Gene/Insert name: mNeongreen
  Species: Synthetic
  Mutation: TCGC linker
  Cloning method: Restriction Enzyme; 5′ cloning site Unknown (unknown if destroyed); 3′ cloning site Unknown (unknown if destroyed)
Terms and licenses: Academic/Nonprofit Terms; Industry Terms: Not Available to Industry
How to cite: SA-linker-P2A-mNeongreen-ORF1 was a gift from Junsu Kang (Addgene plasmid # 241208 ; http://n2t.net/addgene:241208 ; RRID:Addgene_241208)
