[The description below was written by a language model from this plasmid's Addgene catalogue record and pLannotate feature annotations shown in this document.]
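Description:
SA-linker-P2A-mNeongreen-ORF1 is a small (about 3.5 kb) bacterial cloning plasmid that serves as a middle entry vector in the mini-Golden modular subcloning platform, built on the pU6a:sgRNA#60 backbone. It is propagated in E. coli from a high-copy ColE1/pUC-type origin and selected with spectinomycin through an aadA (SmR) aminoglycoside adenylyltransferase gene. Short remnants of a class 1 integron Pc promoter and a gentamicin resistance gene lie just upstream of this marker. Fragments of lacZα and lacI, along with the rrnB T1 and T2 terminators, appear to be backbone remnants rather than functional parts of the payload.

The payload is a synthetic mNeonGreen coding sequence, a bright monomeric yellow-green fluorescent protein. The construct name indicates that it is preceded by a splice acceptor (SA), a linker and a P2A self-cleaving peptide, and the record lists a "TCGC linker" as the modification. The "ORF1" suffix presumably denotes one reading-frame version of the module, though the record does not explain it. None of these upstream elements was picked up by the automated annotation, which marks only the mNeonGreen ORF, so their positions cannot be confirmed from the feature table. No eukaryotic promoter is annotated, consistent with a promoterless trap-type cassette in which the splice acceptor would capture an endogenous transcript and P2A would release the reporter from the host protein. An SV40 poly(A) signal and a T7 promoter fragment sit just downstream of mNeonGreen, both annotated on the opposite strand, so the table does not show a polyadenylation signal oriented to serve the reporter.

The associated publication concerns knock-in genome editing in zebrafish, so the module is evidently meant to be assembled with other entry parts into donor constructs for fluorescent tagging or reporting of endogenous loci.
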