Features (pLannotate 1.2.2; 11 found; start..end, strand, type, name):
     41..84      +  terminator     rrnB T1 terminator: Escherichia coli rrnB; transcription terminator T1 from the E. coli rrnB gene
    131..167     -  CDS            lacZα (fragment): LacZα fragment of β-galactosidase; lacZ fragment
    320..1027    +  CDS            mNeonGreen: bright monomeric yellow-green fluorescent protein derived from LanYFP (Shaner et al., 2013)
   1035..1052    -  promoter       T7 promoter (fragment): promoter for bacteriophage T7 RNA polymerase
   1057..1191    -  polyA_signal   SV40 poly(A) signal: SV40 polyadenylation signal
   1366..1389    +  promoter       Pc promoter (fragment): intI1 (promoter lies within the coding sequence); class 1 integron promoter
   1565..1621    +  CDS            GmR (fragment): gentamycin acetyltransferase; aacC1; confers resistance to gentamycin
   1628..2419    +  CDS            SmR: aminoglycoside adenylyltransferase (Murphy, 1985); aadA; confers resistance to spectinomycin and streptomycin
   2512..3100    +  rep_origin     ori: high-copy-number ColE1/pMB1/pBR322/pUC origin of replication
   3283..3375    +  CDS            lacI (fragment): lac repressor; lacI; The lac repressor binds to the lac operator to inhibit transcription in E. coli. This inhibition can be relieved by adding lactose or isopropyl-β-D-thiogalactopyranoside (IPTG).
   3430..3457    -  terminator     rrnB T2 terminator: transcription terminator T2 from the E. coli rrnB gene
>Addgene plasmid #241208 | SA-linker-P2A-mNeongreen-ORF1 | addgene full sequence | sequence record 484613 | Addgene NGS Result
ATTTGTCCTACTCAGGAGAGCGTTCACCGACAAACAACAGATAAAACGAAAGGCCCAGTCTTCCGACTGA
GCCTTTCGTTTTATTTGATGCCTGGCAGTTCCCTACTCTCGCGTTAACGCTAGCATGGATGTTTTCCCAG
TCACGACGTTGTAAAACGACGGCCAGTCTTAAGCTCGGGCCCGGTCTCTTCGCCACTAATCCGGAGTGTG
TGTGTGTTTCTGACGTGTCTCTCTCTTCCCTTTTTTTTTTCAGGGCTCTGGGGCTACAAACTTCTCTCTG
CTGAAACAAGCTGGCGACGTGGAGGAGAACCCTGGACCTGTGAGCAAGGGCGAGGAGGATAACATGGCCT
CTCTCCCAGCGACACATGAGTTACACATCTTTGGCTCCATCAACGGTGTGGACTTTGACATGGTGGGTCA
GGGCACCGGCAATCCAAATGATGGTTATGAGGAGTTAAACCTGAAGTCCACCAAGGGTGACCTCCAGTTC
TCCCCCTGGATTCTGGTCCCTCATATCGGGTATGGCTTCCATCAGTACCTGCCCTACCCTGACGGGATGT
CGCCTTTCCAGGCCGCCATGGTAGATGGCTCCGGCTACCAAGTCCATCGCACAATGCAGTTTGAAGATGG
TGCCTCCCTTACTGTTAACTACCGCTACACCTACGAGGGAAGCCACATCAAAGGAGAGGCCCAGGTGAAG
GGGACTGGTTTCCCTGCTGACGGTCCTGTGATGACCAACTCGCTGACCGCTGCGGACTGGTGCAGGTCGA
AGAAGACTTACCCCAACGACAAAACCATCATCAGTACCTTTAAGTGGAGTTACACCACTGGAAATGGCAA
GCGCTACCGGAGCACTGCGCGGACCACCTACACCTTTGCCAAGCCAATGGCGGCTAACTATCTGAAGAAC
CAGCCGATGTACGTGTTCCGTAAGACGGAGCTCAAGCACTCCAAGACCGAGCTCAACTTCAAGGAGTGGC
AAAAGGCCTTTACCGATGTGATGGGCATGGACGAGCTGTACAAGTAAGCTAGAACTATAGTGAGTCGTAT
TACGTAGATCCAGACATGATAAGATACATTGATGAGTTTGGACAAACCACAACTAGAATGCAGTGAAAAA
AATGCTTTATTTGTGAAATTTGTGATGCTATTGCTTTATTTGTAACCATTATAAGCTGCAATAAACAAGT
TAACAACAACAATTGCATTCATTTTATGTTTCAGGTTCAGGGGGAGGTGTGGGAGGTTTTTTAATTCCTC
AAGAGACCTCTAGACCAGCCAGGACAGAAATGCCTCGACTTCGCTGCTACCCAAGGTTGCCGGGTGACGC
ACACCGTGGAAACGGATGAAGGCACGAACCCAGTGGACATAAGCCTGTTCGGTTCGTAAGCTGTAATGCA
AGTAGCGTATGCGCTCACGCAACTGGTCCAGAACCTTGACCGAACGCAGCGGTGGTAACGGCGCAGTGGC
GGTTTTCATGGCTTGTTATGACTGTTTTTTTGGGGTACAGTCTATGCCTCGGGCATCCAAGCAGCAAGCG
CGTTACGCCGTGGGTCGATGTTTGATGTTATGGAGCAGCAACGATGTTACGCAGCAGGGCAGTCGCCCTA
AAACAAAGTTAAACATTATGAGGGAAGCGGTGATCGCCGAAGTATCGACTCAACTATCAGAGGTAGTTGG
CGTCATCGAGCGCCATCTCGAACCGACGTTGCTGGCCGTACATTTGTACGGCTCCGCAGTGGATGGCGGC
CTGAAGCCACACAGTGATATTGATTTGCTGGTTACGGTGACCGTAAGGCTTGATGAAACAACGCGGCGAG
CTTTGATCAACGACCTTTTGGAAACTTCGGCTTCCCCTGGAGAGAGCGAGATTCTCCGCGCTGTAGAAGT
CACCATTGTTGTGCACGACGACATCATTCCGTGGCGTTATCCAGCTAAGCGCGAACTGCAATTTGGAGAA
TGGCAGCGCAATGACATTCTTGCAGGTATCTTCGAGCCAGCCACGATCGACATTGATCTGGCTATCTTGC
TGACAAAAGCAAGAGAACATAGCGTTGCCTTGGTAGGTCCAGCGGCGGAGGAACTCTTTGATCCGGTTCC
TGAACAGGATCTATTTGAGGCGCTAAATGAAACCTTAACGCTATGGAACTCGCCGCCCGACTGGGCTGGC
GATGAGCGAAATGTAGTGCTTACGTTGTCCCGCATTTGGTACAGCGCAGTAACCGGCAAAATCGCGCCGA
AGGATGTCGCTGCCGACTGGGCAATGGAGCGCCTGCCGGCCCAGTATCAGCCCGTCATACTTGAAGCTAG
ACAGGCTTATCTTGGACAAGAAGAAGATCGCTTGGCCTCGCGCGCAGATCAGTTGGAAGAATTTGTCCAC
TACGTGAAAGGCGAGATCACCAAGGTAGTCGGCAAATAACCCTCGAGCCACCCATGACCAAAATCCCTTA
ACGTGAGTTACGCGTCGTTCCACTGAGCGTCAGACCCCGTAGAAAAGATCAAAGGATCTTCTTGAGATCC
TTTTTTTCTGCGCGTAATCTGCTGCTTGCAAACAAAAAAACCACCGCTACCAGCGGTGGTTTGTTTGCCG
GATCAAGAGCTACCAACTCTTTTTCCGAAGGTAACTGGCTTCAGCAGAGCGCAGATACCAAATACTGTTC
TTCTAGTGTAGCCGTAGTTAGGCCACCACTTCAAGAACTCTGTAGCACCGCCTACATACCTCGCTCTGCT
AATCCTGTTACCAGTGGCTGCTGCCAGTGGCGATAAGTCGTGTCTTACCGGGTTGGACTCAAGACGATAG
TTACCGGATAAGGCGCAGCGGTCGGGCTGAACGGGGGGTTCGTGCACACAGCCCAGCTTGGAGCGAACGA
CCTACACCGAACTGAGATACCTACAGCGTGAGCTATGAGAAAGCGCCACGCTTCCCGAAGGGAGAAAGGC
GGACAGGTATCCGGTAAGCGGCAGGGTCGGAACAGGAGAGCGCACGAGGGAGCTTCCAGGGGGAAACGCC
TGGTATCTTTATAGTCCTGTCGGGTTTCGCCACCTCTGACTTGAGCGTCGATTTTTGTGATGCTCGTCAG
GGGGGCGGAGCCTATGGAAAAACGCCAGCAACGCGGCCTTTTTACGGTTCCTGGCCTTTTGCTGGCCTTT
TGCTCACATGTTCTTTCCTGCGTTATCCCCTGATTCTGTGGATAACCGTATTACCGCCTTTGAGTGAGCT
GATACCGCTCGCCGCAGCCGAACGACCGAGCGCAGCGAGTCAGTGAGCGAGGAAGCGGAAGAGCGCCCAA
TACGCAAACCGCCTCTCCCCGCGCGTTGGCCGATTCATTAATGCAGCTGGCACGACAGGTTTCCCGACTG
GAAAGCGGGCAGTGAGCGCAACGCAATTAATACGCGTACCGCTAGCCAGGAAGAGTTTGTAGAAACGCAA
AAAGGCCATCCGTCAGGATGGCCTTCTGCTTAGTTTGATGCCTGGCAGTTTATGGCGGGCGTCCTGCCCG
CCACCCTCCGGGCCGTTGCTTCACAACGTTCAAATCCGCTCCCGGCGG
